Addgene plasmid #63271: pFusX1-53
Purpose: Encodes RVD positions 1-3 in TALEN assembly
Depositing lab: Stephen Ekker. Depositing organization: Mayo Foundation for Medical Education and Research. Publication: FusX: A rapid one-step TALE assembly system for genome science. Ma AC, McNulty MS, Tanya PL, Jarryd CM, Martinez-Galvez G, Argue DP, Lee HB, Urban MD, Bullard CE, Blackburn PR, Man TK, Clark KJ, Ekker SC. Hum Gene Ther. 2016 Jun;27(6):451-63. doi: 10.1089/hum.2015.172 PubMed 26854857.
Backbone
  Vector backbone: FusX1
  Backbone size w/o insert (bp): 3013
  Vector type: TALEN
Growth in bacteria
  Bacterial resistance: Spectinomycin, 50 μg/mL
  Growth temperature: 37°C
  Growth strain: DH5alpha
  Copy number: High Copy
Gene/Insert
  Gene/Insert name: NG HD NI (alt name: X1_TCA)
  Species: Synthetic
  Mutation: none
  Cloning method: Restriction Enzyme; 5′ cloning site BsaI (destroyed during cloning); 3′ cloning site BsaI (destroyed during cloning)
  Sequencing primers: 5′ pCR8_F1; 3′ pCR8_R1
Terms and licenses: Academic/Nonprofit Terms; Industry Terms: Not Available to Industry
How to cite: pFusX1-53 was a gift from Stephen Ekker (Addgene plasmid # 63271 ; http://n2t.net/addgene:63271 ; RRID:Addgene_63271)
