[The description below was written by a language model from this plasmid's Addgene catalogue record.]
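Description:
pFusX1-53 is a bacterial library plasmid from the FusX TALE assembly system, a modular kit for building custom TAL effector arrays in a single assembly step. It is built on the FusX1 backbone, recorded as about 3 kb without the insert, and is catalogued as a TALEN-type vector. It is maintained in E. coli as a high-copy plasmid under spectinomycin selection. The record does not name the origin of replication or provide a feature table, so other backbone details cannot be stated. The listed sequencing primers are pCR8-type, which suggests a relationship to that cloning vector family, but the record does not say so explicitly.

The insert is a synthetic, pre-assembled trimer of TALE repeat units carrying the repeat-variable diresidues NG, HD and NI. Under the standard TALE code these recognise T, C and A respectively, which matches the alternative name X1_TCA. This trimer fills RVD positions 1 to 3 of the final array, so the plasmid is one member of a set that presumably covers the possible three-base combinations for that first position block. The trimer was cloned through BsaI sites that were destroyed in the process, as is typical of Golden Gate-style cloning with type IIS enzymes.

No promoter, tag or expression element is recorded, and the plasmid serves as a component donor rather than an expression construct. In use, it is combined with the corresponding plasmids for the later repeat positions and a receiver backbone to generate a complete TALEN or other TALE fusion targeting a chosen DNA sequence for genome editing.
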