>Addgene plasmid #63271 | pFusX1-53 | depositor partial sequence | sequence record 105060 | pFusX1_TCA
AGTCTTAAGCGTCTCCCCCTGAACCTGACCCCGGACCAAGTGGTGGCTATCGCCAGCAACGGTGGCGGCA
AGCAAGCGCTCGAAACGGTGCAGCGGCTGTTGCCGGTGCTGTGCCAGGACCATGGCCTGACTCCGGACCA
AGTGGTGGCTATCGCCAGCCACGATGGCGGCAAGCAAGCGCTCGAAACGGTGCAGCGGCTGTTGCCGGTG
CTGTGCCAGGACCATGGCCTGACCCCGGACCAAGTGGTGGCTATCGCCAGCAACATTGGCGGCAAGCAAG
CGCTCGAAACGGTGCAGCGGCTGTTGCCGGTGCTGTGCCAGGACCATGGCCTGACGAGACGTC
