>Addgene plasmid #63271 | pFusX1-53 | depositor partial sequence | sequence record 105061 | FusX1
CGTCTCCCCCTGACCCCGGACCAAGTGGTGGCTATCGAGACCGGCGCCGCTACGGGCGCGTCCCATTCGC
CATTCAGGCTGCGCAACTGTTGGGAAGGGCGATCGGTGCGGGCTCTTCGCTATTACGCCAGCTGGCGAAA
GGGGGATGTGCTGCAAGGCGATTAAGTTGGGAACGCCAGGGTTTTCCCAGTCACGACGTTGTAAAACGAC
GGCCAGTGAGCGCGCGTAATCGACTCACTATAGGGCGAATTGGGTACCGGGCCCCCCCTCGAGGTCCTCC
AGCTTTTGTTCCCTTTAGTGAGGGTTAATTGCGCGCTTGGCGTAATCATGGTCATAGCTGTTTCCTGTGT
GAAATTGTTATCCGCTCACAATTCCACACAACATACGAGCCGGAAGCATAAAGTGTAAAGCCTGGGGTGC
CTAATGAGTGAGCTAACTCACATTAATTGCGTTGCGCTCACTGCCCGCTTTCCACCGGTGGTCTCTGGCG
GCAAGCAAGCGCTCGAAACGGTGCAGCGGCTGTTGCCGGTGCTGTGCCAGGACCATGGCCTGACGAGACG
TCTAGACCAGCCAGGACAGAAATGCCTCGACTTCGCTGCTACCCAAGGTTGCCGGGTGACGCACACCGTG
GAAACGGATGAAGGCACGAACCCAGTGGACATAAGCCTGTTCGGTTCGTAAGCTGTAATGCAAGTAGCGT
ATGCGCTCACGCAACTGGTCCAGAACCTTGACCGAACGCAGCGGTGGTAACGGCGCAGTGGCGGTTTTCA
TGGCTTGTTATGACTGTTTTTTTGGGGTACAGTCTATGCCTCGGGCATCCAAGCAGCAAGCGCGTTACGC
CGTGGGTCGATGTTTGATGTTATGGAGCAGCAACGATGTTACGCAGCAGGGCAGTCGCCCTAAAACAAAG
TTAAACATTATGAGGGAAGCGGTGATCGCCGAAGTATCGACTCAACTATCAGAGGTAGTTGGCGTCATCG
AGCGCCATCTCGAACCGACGTTGCTGGCCGTACATTTGTACGGCTCCGCAGTGGATGGCGGCCTGAAGCC
ACACAGTGATATTGATTTGCTGGTTACGGTGACCGTAAGGCTTGATGAAACAACGCGGCGAGCTTTGATC
AACGACCTTTTGGAAACTTCGGCTTCCCCTGGAGAGAGCGAGATTCTCCGCGCTGTAGAAGTCACCATTG
TTGTGCACGACGACATCATTCCGTGGCGTTATCCAGCTAAGCGCGAACTGCAATTTGGAGAATGGCAGCG
CAATGACATTCTTGCAGGTATCTTCGAGCCAGCCACGATCGACATTGATCTGGCTATCTTGCTGACAAAA
GCAAGAGAACATAGCGTTGCCTTGGTAGGTCCAGCGGCGGAGGAACTCTTTGATCCGGTTCCTGAACAGG
ATCTATTTGAGGCGCTAAATGAAACCTTAACGCTATGGAACTCGCCGCCCGACTGGGCTGGCGATGAGCG
AAATGTAGTGCTTACGTTGTCCCGCATTTGGTACAGCGCAGTAACCGGCAAAATCGCGCCGAAGGATGTC
GCTGCCGACTGGGCAATGGAGCGCCTGCCGGCCCAGTATCAGCCCGTCATACTTGAAGCTAGACAGGCTT
ATCTTGGACAAGAAGAAGATCGCTTGGCCTCGCGCGCAGATCAGTTGGAAGAATTTGTCCACTACGTGAA
AGGCGAGATCACCAAGGTAGTCGGCAAATAACCCTCGAGCCACCCATGACCAAAATCCCTTAACGTGAGT
TACGCGTCGTTCCACTGAGCGTCAGACCCCGTAGAAAAGATCAAAGGATCTTCTTGAGATCCTTTTTTTC
TGCGCGTAATCTGCTGCTTGCAAACAAAAAAACCACCGCTACCAGCGGTGGTTTGTTTGCCGGATCAAGA
GCTACCAACTCTTTTTCCGAAGGTAACTGGCTTCAGCAGAGCGCAGATACCAAATACTGTCCTTCTAGTG
TAGCCGTAGTTAGGCCACCACTTCAAGAACTCTGTAGCACCGCCTACATACCTCGCTCTGCTAATCCTGT
TACCAGTGGCTGCTGCCAGTGGCGATAAGTCGTGTCTTACCGGGTTGGACTCAAGACGATAGTTACCGGA
TAAGGCGCAGCGGTCGGGCTGAACGGGGGGTTCGTGCACACAGCCCAGCTTGGAGCGAACGACCTACACC
GAACTGAGATACCTACAGCGTGAGCATTGAGAAAGCGCCACGCTTCCCGAAGGGAGAAAGGCGGACAGGT
ATCCGGTAAGCGGCAGGGTCGGAACAGGAGAGCGCACGAGGGAGCTTCCAGGGGGAAACGCCTGGTATCT
TTATAGTCCTGTCGGGTTTCGCCACCTCTGACTTGAGCGTCGATTTTTGTGATGCTCGTCAGGGGGGCGG
AGCCTATGGAAAAACGCCAGCAACGCGGCCTTTTTACGGTTCCTGGCCTTTTGCTGGCCTTTTGCTCACA
TGTTCTTTCCTGCGTTATCCCCTGATTCTGTGGATAACCGTATTACCGCCTTTGAGTGAGCTGATACCGC
TCGCCGCAGCCGAACGACCGAGCGCAGCGAGTCAGTGAGCGAGGAAGCGGAAGAGCGCCCAATACGCAAA
CCGCCTCTCCCCGCGCGTTGGCCGATTCATTAATGCAGCTGGCACGACAGGTTTCCCGACTGGAAAGCGG
GCAGTGAGCGCAACGCAATTAATACGCGTACCGCTAGCCAGGAAGAGTTTGTAGAAACGCAAAAAGGCCA
TCCGTCAGGATGGCCTTCTGCTTAGTTTGATGCCTGGCAGTTTATGGCGGGCGTCCTGCCCGCCACCCTC
CGGGCCGTTGCTTCACAACGTTCAAATCCGCTCCCGGCGGATTTGTCCTACTCAGGAGAGCGTTCACCGA
CAAACAACAGATAAAACGAAAGGCCCAGTCTTCCGACTGAGCCTTTCGTTTTATTTGATGCCTGGCAGTT
CCCTACTCTCGCGTTAACGCTAGCATGGATGTTTTCCCAGTCACGACGTTGTAAAACGACGGCCAGTCTT
AAG
