>Addgene plasmid #63271 | pFusX1-53 | addgene partial sequence | sequence record 111194 | pCR8_R1 5'-cgaaccgaacaggcttatgt-3'
CGTCACCCGGCAACCTTGGGTAGCAGCGAAGTCGAGGCATTTCTGTCCTGGCTGGTCTAGACGTCTCGTC
AGGCCATGGTCCTGGCACAGCACCGGCAACAGCCGCTGCACCGTTTCGAGCGCTTGCTTGCCGCCAATGT
TGCTGGCGATAGCCACCACTTGGTCCGGGGTCAGGCCATGGTCCTGGCACAGCACCGGCAACAGCCGCTG
CACCGTTTCGAGCGCTTGCTTGCCGCCATCGTGGCTGGCGATAGCCACCACTTGGTCCGGAGTCAGGCCA
TGGTCCTGGCACAGCACCGGCAACAGCCGCTGCACCGTTTCGAGCGCTTGCTTGCCGCCACCGTTGCTGG
CGATAGCCACCACTTGGTCCGGGGTCAGGTTCAGGGGGAGACGCTTAAGACTGGCCGTCGTTTTACAACG
TCGTGACTGGGAAAACATCCATGCTAGCGTTAACGCGAGAGTAGGGAACTGCCAGGCATCAAATAAAACG
AAAGGCTCAGTCGGAAGACTGGGCCTTTCGTTTTATCTGTTGTTTGTCGGTGAACGCTCTCCTGAGTAGG
ACAAATCCGCCGGGAGCGGATTTGAACGTTGTGAAGCAACGGCCCGGAAGGGTGGCGGGCAGG
